Addgene plasmid #171329: pFTK057
Purpose: Part Plasmid Entry Vector (LVL0) from the Fungal Modular Cloning ToolKit.
Depositing lab: Arnold Driessen. Depositing organization: University of Groningen. Publication: Modular Synthetic Biology Toolkit for Filamentous Fungi. Mozsik L, Pohl C, Meyer V, Bovenberg RAL, Nygard Y, Driessen AJM. ACS Synth Biol. 2021 Nov 2. doi: 10.1021/acssynbio.1c00260. PubMed 34726388.
Backbone
  Vector backbone: pICH41308
  Vector type: Bacterial Expression, Yeast Expression, Synthetic Biology
Growth in bacteria
  Bacterial resistance: Spectinomycin, 50 μg/mL
  Growth temperature: 37°C
  Growth strain: DH5alpha
  Copy number: High Copy
Gene/Insert
  Gene/Insert name: dSpCas9(m4)-VPR-NLS
  Species: Penicillium, Aspergillus, or other fungal sources
  Mutation: n/a
  Cloning method: Restriction Enzyme; 5′ cloning site Unknown (unknown if destroyed)
Terms and licenses: Academic/Nonprofit Terms; Industry Terms: Not Available to Industry
How to cite: pFTK057 was a gift from Arnold Driessen (Addgene plasmid # 171329 ; http://n2t.net/addgene:171329 ; RRID:Addgene_171329)
