[The description below was written by a language model from this plasmid's Addgene catalogue record and pLannotate feature annotations shown in this document.]
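Description:
pFTK057 is a level 0 (LVL0) part plasmid from the Fungal Modular Cloning ToolKit, a synthetic biology parts collection for filamentous fungi. It is built on the pICH41308 entry backbone and holds a single coding-sequence part rather than a complete expression unit. The roughly 8 kb plasmid is propagated in E. coli at high copy from a ColE1/pUC-type origin. Selection is with spectinomycin through the aadA adenylyltransferase gene, which lies downstream of a bla-type promoter. The short annotated fragments of an integrase, a gentamicin acetyltransferase and lacI appear to be backbone remnants flanking the resistance cassette and cloning site, not functional genes.

The stored part is dSpCas9(m4)-VPR-NLS. The feature table shows a full-length Streptococcus pyogenes Cas9 reading frame, named in the record as the nuclease-dead "m4" variant, although the individual mutations are not listed. This is followed by the tripartite VPR activator: a VP16-derived repeat segment (detected only as a short VP64/VP96-like match), the human RELA/p65 activation region, and the Epstein-Barr virus Rta activation domain. The name indicates a nuclear localisation signal, but it is not annotated separately. No fungal promoter or terminator is annotated around the insert, as expected for a part that gains these elements when it is combined with other toolkit modules into higher-level transcription units. The cloning sites themselves are not specified in the record.

Once assembled and expressed together with a guide RNA, such a fusion would serve as a programmable CRISPR activator (CRISPRa), recruiting transcriptional activation domains to target promoters without cutting DNA. The intended hosts are Penicillium, Aspergillus or related fungi.
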