Features (pLannotate 1.2.2; 10 found; start..end, strand, type, name):
    110..214     +  promoter       AmpR promoter: bla
    205..285     -  CDS            int (fragment): INT2_ECOLX - Protein inferred from homology: Swiss-Prot protein existence level 3. Putative integrase believed to be involved in the insertion of antibiotic resistance genes into plasmids and transposons. From Escherichia coli.
    373..429     +  CDS            GmR (fragment): gentamycin acetyltransferase; aacC1; confers resistance to gentamycin
    436..1224    +  CDS            aadA: S3AD_ECOLX - Experimental evidence at protein level: Swiss-Prot protein existence level 1. Mediates bacterial resistance to the antibiotics streptomycin and spectinomycin. From Escherichia coli.
   1398..1986    +  rep_origin     ori: high-copy-number ColE1/pMB1/pBR322/pUC origin of replication
   2169..2218    +  CDS            lacI (fragment): lac repressor; lacI; The lac repressor binds to the lac operator to inhibit transcription in E. coli. This inhibition can be relieved by adding lactose or isopropyl-β-D-thiogalactopyranoside (IPTG).
   2235..6338    +  CDS            cas9: CAS9_STRP1 - Also known as csn1 From Streptococcus pyogenes serotype M1.
   6516..6532    +  CDS            VP96 (fragment): 6 tandem repeats of the minimal activation domain of herpes simplex virus VP16 (Cheng et al., 2013)
   6597..7376    +  CDS            RELA (fragment): TF65_HUMAN - Also known as NFKB3. Experimental evidence at protein level: Swiss-Prot protein existence level 1. NF-kappa-B is a pleiotropic transcription factor present in almost all cell types and is the endpoint of a series of signal transduction events that are initiated by a vast array of stimuli related to many biological processes such as inflammation, immunity, differentiation, cell growth, tumorigenesis and apoptosis. NF-kappa-B is a homo- or heterodimeric complex formed by the Rel-like domain- containing proteins RELA/p65, RELB, NFKB1/p105, NFKB1/p50, REL and NFKB2/p52. The heterodime
   7395..7964    +  CDS            Rta AD: transcriptional activation domain from the human herpesvirus 4 (Epstein-Barr virus) replication and transcription activator Rta/BRLF1 (Hardwick et al., 1992; Chavez et al., 2015)
>Addgene plasmid #171329 | pFTK057 | addgene full sequence | sequence record 351267 | Addgene NGS Result
GTGGCTCTTCAGTGGACGAAAGGGCCTCGTGATACGCCTATTTTTATAGGTTAATGTCATGATAATAATG
GTTTCTTAGACGTCAGGTGGCACTTTTCGGGGAAATGTGCGCGGAACCCCTATTTGTTTATTTTTCTAAA
TACATTCAAATATGTATCCGCTCATGAGACAATAACCCTGATAAATGCTTCAATAATATTGAAAAAGGAA
GAGTATGCGCTCACGCAACTGGTCCAGAACCTTGACCGAACGCAGCGGTGGTAACGGCGCAGTGGCGGTT
TTCATGGCTTGTTATGACTGTTTTTTTTTGGGGTACAGTCTATGCCTCGGGCATCCAAGCAGCAAGCGCG
TTACGCCGTGGGTCGATGTTTGATGTTATGGAGCAGCAACGATGTTACGCAGCAGGGCAGTCGCCCTAAA
ACAAAGTTAAACATCATGAGGGAAGCGGTGATCGCCGAAGTATCGACTCAACTATCAGAGGTAGTTGGCG
TCATCGAGCGCCATCTCGAACCGACGTTGCTGGCCGTACATTTGTACGGCTCCGCAGTGGATGGCGGCCT
GAAGCCACACAGCGATATTGATTTGCTGGTTACGGTGACCGTAAGGCTTGATGAAACAACGCGGCGAGCT
TTGATCAACGACCTTTTGGAAACTTCGGCTTCCCCTGGAGAGAGCGAGATTCTCCGCGCTGTAGAAGTCA
CCATTGTTGTGCACGACGACATCATTCCGTGGCGTTATCCAGCTAAGCGCGAACTGCAATTTGGAGAATG
GCAGCGCAATGACATTCTTGCAGGTATCTTCGAGCCAGCCACGATCGACATTGATCTGGCTATCTTGCTG
ACAAAAGCAAGAGAACATAGCGTTGCCTTGGTAGGTCCAGCGGCGGAGGAACTCTTTGATCCGGTTCCTG
AACAGGATCTATTTGAGGCGCTAAATGAAACCTTAACGCTATGGAACTCGCCGCCCGACTGGGCTGGCGA
TGAGCGAAATGTAGTGCTTACGTTGTCCCGCATTTGGTACAGCGCAGTAACCGGCAAAATCGCGCCGAAG
GATGTCGCTGCCGACTGGGCAATGGAGCGCCTGCCGGCCCAGTATCAGCCCGTCATACTTGAAGCTAGAC
AGGCTTATCTTGGACAAGAAGAAGATCGCTTGGCCTCGCGCGCAGATCAGTTGGAAGAATTTGTCCATTA
CGTAAAAGGCGAGATCACCAAGGTAGTCGGCAAATAACTGTCAGACCAAGTTTACTCATATATACTTTAG
ATTGATTTAAAACTTCATTTTTAATTTAAAAGGATCTAGGTGAAGATCCTTTTTGATAATCTCATGACCA
AAATCCCTTAACGTGAGTTTTCGTTCCACTGAGCGTCAGACCCCGTAGAAAAGATCAAAGGATCTTCTTG
AGATCCTTTTTTTCTGCGCGTAATCTGCTGCTTGCAAACAAAAAAACCACCGCTACCAGCGGTGGTTTGT
TTGCCGGATCAAGAGCTACCAACTCTTTTTCCGAAGGTAACTGGCTTCAGCAGAGCGCAGATACCAAATA
CTGTTCTTCTAGTGTAGCCGTAGTTAGGCCACCACTTCAAGAACTCTGTAGCACCGCCTACATACCTCGC
TCTGCTAATCCTGTTACCAGTGGCTGCTGCCAGTGGCGATAAGTCGTGTCTTACCGGGTTGGACTCAAGA
CGATAGTTACCGGATAAGGCGCAGCGGTCGGGCTGAACGGGGGGTTCGTGCACACAGCCCAGCTTGGAGC
GAACGACCTACACCGAACTGAGATACCTACAGCGTGAGCTATGAGAAAGCGCCACGCTTCCCGAAGGGAG
AAAGGCGGACAGGTATCCGGTAAGCGGCAGGGTCGGAACAGGAGAGCGCACGAGGGAGCTTCCAGGGGGA
AACGCCTGGTATCTTTATAGTCCTGTCGGGTTTCGCCACCTCTGACTTGAGCGTCGATTTTTGTGATGCT
CGTCAGGGGGGCGGAGCCTATGGAAAAACGCCAGCAACGCGGCCTTTTTACGGTTCCTGGCCTTTTGCTG
GCCTTTTGCTCACATGTTCTTTCCTGCGTTATCCCCTGATTCTGTGGATAACCGTATTACCGCCTTTGAG
TGAGCTGATACCGCTCGCCGCAGCCGAACGACCGAGCGCAGCGAGTCAGTGAGCGAGGAAGCGGAAGAGC
GCCCAATACGCAAACCGCCTCTCCCCGCGCGTTGGCCGATTCATTAATCACTCTGTGGTCTCAAATGGAC
AAGAAGTATTCTATCGGACTGGCCATCGGGACTAATAGCGTCGGGTGGGCCGTGATCACTGACGAGTACA
AGGTGCCCTCTAAGAAGTTCAAGGTGCTCGGGAACACCGACCGGCATTCCATCAAGAAAAATCTGATCGG
AGCTCTCCTCTTTGATTCAGGGGAAACCGCTGAAGCAACCCGCCTCAAGCGGACTGCTAGACGGCGGTAC
ACCAGGAGGAAGAACCGGATTTGTTACCTTCAAGAGATATTCTCCAACGAAATGGCAAAGGTCGACGACA
GCTTCTTCCATAGGCTGGAAGAATCATTCCTCGTGGAAGAGGATAAGAAGCATGAACGGCATCCCATCTT
CGGTAATATCGTCGACGAGGTGGCCTATCACGAGAAATACCCAACCATCTACCATCTTCGCAAAAAGCTG
GTGGACTCAACCGACAAGGCAGACCTCCGGCTTATCTACCTGGCCCTGGCCCACATGATCAAGTTCAGAG
GCCACTTCCTGATCGAGGGCGACCTCAATCCTGACAATAGCGATGTGGATAAACTGTTCATCCAGCTGGT
GCAGACTTACAACCAGCTCTTTGAAGAGAACCCCATCAATGCAAGCGGAGTCGATGCCAAGGCCATTCTG
TCAGCCCGGCTGTCAAAGAGCCGCAGACTTGAGAATCTTATCGCTCAGCTGCCGGGTGAAAAGAAAAATG
GACTGTTCGGGAACCTGATTGCTCTTTCACTTGGGCTGACTCCCAATTTCAAGTCTAATTTCGACCTGGC
AGAGGATGCCAAGCTGCAACTGTCCAAGGACACCTATGATGACGATCTCGACAACCTCCTGGCCCAGATC
GGTGACCAATACGCCGACCTTTTCCTTGCTGCTAAGAATCTTTCTGACGCCATCCTGCTGTCTGACATTC
TCCGCGTGAACACTGAAATCACCAAGGCCCCTCTTTCAGCTTCAATGATTAAGCGGTATGATGAGCACCA
CCAGGACCTGACCCTGCTTAAGGCACTCGTCCGGCAGCAGCTTCCGGAGAAGTACAAGGAAATCTTCTTT
GACCAGTCAAAGAATGGATACGCCGGCTACATCGACGGAGGTGCCTCCCAAGAGGAATTTTATAAGTTTA
TCAAACCTATCCTTGAGAAGATGGACGGCACCGAAGAGCTCCTCGTGAAACTGAATCGGGAGGATCTGCT
GCGGAAGCAGCGCACTTTCGACAATGGGAGCATTCCCCACCAGATCCATCTTGGGGAGCTTCACGCCATC
CTTCGGCGCCAAGAGGACTTCTACCCCTTTCTTAAGGACAACAGGGAGAAGATTGAGAAAATTCTCACTT
TCCGCATCCCCTACTACGTGGGACCCCTCGCCAGAGGAAATAGCCGGTTTGCTTGGATGACCAGAAAGTC
AGAAGAAACTATCACTCCCTGGAACTTCGAAGAGGTGGTGGACAAGGGAGCCAGCGCTCAGTCATTCATC
GAACGGATGACTAACTTCGATAAGAACCTCCCCAATGAGAAGGTCCTGCCGAAACATTCCCTGCTCTACG
AGTACTTTACCGTGTACAACGAGCTGACCAAGGTGAAATATGTCACCGAAGGGATGAGGAAGCCCGCATT
CCTGTCAGGCGAACAAAAGAAGGCAATTGTGGACCTTCTGTTCAAGACCAATAGAAAGGTGACCGTGAAG
CAGCTGAAGGAGGACTATTTCAAGAAAATTGAATGCTTCGACTCTGTGGAGATTAGCGGGGTCGAAGATC
GGTTCAACGCAAGCCTGGGTACTTACCATGATCTGCTTAAGATCATCAAGGACAAGGATTTTCTGGACAA
TGAGGAGAACGAGGACATCCTTGAGGACATTGTCCTGACTCTCACTCTGTTCGAGGACCGGGAAATGATC
GAGGAGAGGCTTAAGACCTACGCCCATCTGTTCGACGATAAAGTGATGAAGCAACTTAAACGGAGAAGAT
ATACCGGATGGGGACGCCTTAGCCGCAAACTCATCAACGGAATCCGGGACAAACAGAGCGGAAAGACCAT
TCTTGATTTCCTTAAGAGCGACGGATTCGCTAATCGCAACTTCATGCAACTTATCCATGATGATTCCCTG
ACCTTTAAGGAGGACATCCAGAAGGCCCAAGTGTCTGGACAAGGTGACTCACTGCACGAGCATATCGCAA
ATCTGGCTGGTTCACCCGCTATTAAGAAGGGTATTCTCCAGACCGTGAAAGTCGTGGACGAGCTGGTCAA
GGTGATGGGTCGCCATAAACCAGAGAACATTGTCATCGAGATGGCCAGGGAAAACCAGACTACCCAGAAG
GGACAGAAGAACAGCAGGGAGCGGATGAAAAGAATTGAGGAAGGGATTAAGGAGCTCGGGTCACAGATCC
TTAAAGAGCACCCGGTGGAAAACACCCAGCTTCAGAATGAGAAGCTCTATCTGTACTACCTTCAAAATGG
ACGCGATATGTATGTGGACCAAGAGCTTGATATCAACAGGCTCTCAGACTACGACGTGGCTGCCATCGTC
CCTCAGAGCTTCCTCAAAGACGACTCAATTGACAATAAGGTGCTGACTCGCTCAGACAAGGCCCGGGGAA
AGTCAGATAACGTGCCCTCAGAGGAAGTCGTGAAAAAGATGAAGAACTATTGGCGCCAGCTTCTGAACGC
AAAGCTGATCACTCAGCGGAAGTTCGACAATCTCACTAAGGCTGAGAGGGGCGGACTGAGCGAACTGGAC
AAAGCAGGATTCATTAAACGGCAACTTGTGGAGACTCGGCAGATTACTAAACATGTCGCCCAAATCCTTG
ACTCACGCATGAATACCAAGTACGACGAAAACGACAAACTTATCCGCGAGGTGAAGGTGATTACCCTGAA
GTCCAAGCTGGTCAGCGATTTCAGAAAGGACTTTCAATTCTACAAAGTGCGGGAGATCAATAACTATCAT
CATGCTCATGACGCATATCTGAATGCCGTGGTGGGAACCGCCCTGATCAAGAAGTACCCAAAGCTGGAAA
GCGAGTTCGTGTACGGAGACTACAAGGTCTACGACGTGCGCAAGATGATTGCCAAATCTGAGCAGGAGAT
CGGAAAGGCCACCGCAAAGTACTTCTTCTACAGCAACATCATGAATTTCTTCAAGACCGAAATCACCCTT
GCAAACGGTGAGATCCGGAAGAGGCCGCTCATCGAGACTAATGGGGAGACTGGCGAAATCGTGTGGGACA
AGGGCAGAGATTTCGCTACCGTGCGCAAAGTGCTTTCTATGCCTCAAGTGAACATCGTGAAGAAAACCGA
GGTGCAAACCGGAGGCTTTTCTAAGGAATCAATCCTCCCCAAGCGCAACTCCGACAAGCTCATTGCAAGG
AAGAAGGATTGGGACCCTAAGAAGTACGGCGGATTCGATTCACCAACTGTGGCTTATTCTGTCCTGGTCG
TGGCTAAGGTGGAAAAAGGAAAGTCTAAGAAGCTCAAGAGCGTGAAGGAACTGCTGGGTATCACCATTAT
GGAGCGCAGCTCCTTCGAGAAGAACCCAATTGACTTTCTCGAAGCCAAAGGTTACAAGGAAGTCAAGAAG
GACCTTATCATCAAGCTCCCAAAGTATAGCCTGTTCGAACTGGAGAATGGGCGGAAGCGGATGCTCGCCT
CCGCTGGCGAACTTCAGAAGGGTAATGAGCTGGCTCTCCCCTCCAAGTACGTGAATTTCCTCTACCTTGC
AAGCCATTACGAGAAGCTGAAGGGGAGCCCCGAGGACAACGAGCAAAAGCAACTGTTTGTGGAGCAGCAT
AAGCATTATCTGGACGAGATCATTGAGCAGATTTCCGAGTTTTCTAAACGCGTCATTCTCGCTGATGCCA
ACCTCGATAAAGTCCTTAGCGCATACAATAAGCACAGAGACAAACCAATTCGGGAGCAGGCTGAGAATAT
CATCCACCTGTTCACCCTCACCAATCTTGGTGCCCCTGCCGCATTCAAGTACTTCGACACCACCATCGAC
CGGAAACGCTATACCTCCACCAAAGAAGTGCTGGACGCCACCCTCATCCACCAGAGCATCACCGGACTTT
ACGAAACTCGGATTGACCTCTCACAGCTCGGAGGGGATAGCAGGGCTGACCCCAAGAAGAAGAGGAAGGT
GGAGGCCAGCGGTTCCGGACGGGCTGACGCATTGGACGATTTTGATCTGGATATGCTGGGAAGTGACGCC
CTCGATGATTTTGACCTTGACATGCTTGGTTCGGATGCCCTTGATGACTTTGACCTCGACATGCTCGGCA
GTGACGCCCTTGATGATTTCGACCTGGACATGCTGATTAACTCTAGAAGTTCCGGATCTCCGAAAAAGAA
ACGCAAAGTTGGTAGCCAGTACCTGCCCGACACCGACGACCGGCACCGGATCGAGGAAAAGCGGAAGCGG
ACCTACGAGACATTCAAGAGCATCATGAAGAAGTCCCCCTTCAGCGGCCCCACCGACCCTAGACCTCCAC
CTAGAAGAATCGCCGTGCCCAGCAGATCCAGCGCCAGCGTGCCAAAACCTGCCCCCCAGCCTTACCCCTT
CACCAGCAGCCTGAGCACCATCAACTACGACGAGTTCCCTACCATGGTGTTCCCCAGCGGCCAGATCTCT
CAGGCCTCTGCTCTGGCTCCAGCCCCTCCTCAGGTGCTGCCTCAGGCTCCTGCTCCTGCACCAGCTCCAG
CCATGGTGTCTGCACTGGCTCAGGCACCAGCACCCGTGCCTGTGCTGGCTCCTGGACCTCCACAGGCTGT
GGCTCCACCAGCCCCTAAACCTACACAGGCCGGCGAGGGCACACTGTCTGAAGCTCTGCTGCAGCTGCAG
TTCGACGACGAGGATCTGGGAGCCCTGCTGGGAAACAGCACCGATCCTGCCGTGTTCACCGACCTGGCCA
GCGTGGACAACAGCGAGTTCCAGCAGCTGCTGAACCAGGGCATCCCTGTGGCCCCTCACACCACCGAGCC
CATGCTGATGGAATACCCCGAGGCCATCACCCGGCTCGTGACAGGCGCTCAGAGGCCTCCTGATCCAGCT
CCTGCCCCTCTGGGAGCACCAGGCCTGCCTAATGGACTGCTGTCTGGCGACGAGGACTTCAGCTCTATCG
CCGACATGGACTTCTCCGCACTGCTGGGTAGCGGATCGGGATCTCGGGATTCCAGGGAAGGGATGTTTTT
GCCGAAGCCTGAGGCCGGCTCCGCTATTAGTGACGTGTTTGAGGGCCGCGAGGTGTGCCAGCCAAAACGA
ATCCGGCCATTTCATCCTCCAGGAAGTCCATGGGCCAACCGCCCACTCCCCGCCAGCCTCGCACCAACAC
CAACCGGTCCAGTACATGAGCCAGTCGGGTCACTGACCCCGGCACCAGTCCCTCAGCCACTGGATCCAGC
GCCCGCAGTGACTCCCGAGGCCAGTCACCTGTTGGAGGATCCCGATGAAGAGACGAGCCAGGCTGTCAAA
GCCCTTCGGGAGATGGCCGATACTGTGATTCCCCAGAAGGAAGAGGCTGCAATCTGTGGCCAAATGGACC
TTTCCCATCCGCCCCCAAGGGGCCATCTGGATGAGCTGACAACCACACTTGAGTCCATGACCGAGGATCT
GAACCTGGACTCACCCCTGACCCCGGAATTGAACGAGATTCTGGATACCTTCCTGAACGACGAGTGCCTC
TTGCATGCCATGCATATCAGCACAGGACTGTCCATCTTCGACACATCTCTGTTTTGAGCTTTGAGACCAC
GAA
